Addgene plasmid #202048: Px-mCerulean-pA
Purpose: Encodes mCerulean, which can be expressed with the activation of a synthetic promoter by Cas enzymes. A cloning site is provided to construct the synthetic Cas-targeted promoter upstream of mCerulean.
Depositing lab: Darren Cusanovich. Depositing organization: University of Arizona. Publication: Optimization of a Cas12a-Driven Synthetic Gene Regulatory Network System. Kang H, Fitch JC, Varghese RP, Thorne CA, Cusanovich DA. ACS Synth Biol. 2025 May 16;14(5):1732-1744. doi: 10.1021/acssynbio.5c00084. Epub 2025 May 2. PubMed 40316310.
Backbone
  Vector backbone: pGL2-Luc
  Total vector size (bp): 3880
  Vector type: Mammalian Expression
Growth in bacteria
  Bacterial resistance: Ampicillin, 100 μg/mL
  Growth temperature: 37°C
  Growth strain: DH5alpha
  Copy number: High Copy
Gene/Insert
  Gene/Insert name: mCerulean
  Species: Synthetic
Terms and licenses: Academic/Nonprofit Terms; Industry Terms: Not Available to Industry
Depositor comments: Please visit https://doi.org/10.1101/2023.05.08.539911 for bioRxiv preprint.
How to cite: Px-mCerulean-pA was a gift from Darren Cusanovich (Addgene plasmid # 202048 ; http://n2t.net/addgene:202048 ; RRID:Addgene_202048)
