[The description below was written by a language model from this plasmid's Addgene catalogue record and pLannotate feature annotations shown in this document.]
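Description:
Px-mCerulean-pA is a 3,880 bp mammalian expression reporter plasmid built on the pGL2-Luc backbone, with the cyan fluorescent protein mCerulean in place of a luciferase reporter. It is propagated in E. coli as a high-copy plasmid through a ColE1/pUC-type origin and selected with ampicillin via the β-lactamase gene and its native promoter. An f1 phage origin is also present. Short annotated fragments of lacZα, the tetracycline resistance gene and SV40 large T antigen are non-functional backbone remnants rather than working parts.

The payload is a mammalian codon-optimized coding sequence for mCerulean, an enhanced monomeric CFP variant, followed by an SV40 polyadenylation region (annotated in the reverse orientation by the automated tool). No promoter is annotated upstream of the reporter. This is by design: according to the record, the plasmid provides a cloning site ahead of mCerulean into which a synthetic, Cas-targeted promoter ("Px") can be inserted. Upstream of this position sit a synthetic poly(A) signal and an RNA polymerase II transcriptional pause site from the human α2 globin gene. These elements are typical of pGL-type reporter vectors, where they terminate spurious read-through transcription from the backbone and keep background reporter expression low.

Once a synthetic promoter is installed, mCerulean fluorescence reports its activation by Cas-based transcriptional regulators in mammalian cells. The associated work concerns optimization of a Cas12a-driven synthetic gene regulatory network, so the construct serves as a modular template for building fluorescent output nodes in such circuits. The record does not give the exact nature of the cloning site or any minimal promoter sequence.
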