Features (pLannotate 1.2.2; 11 found; start..end, strand, type, name):
    169..1029    -  CDS            AmpR: β-lactamase; bla; confers resistance to ampicillin, carbenicillin, and related antibiotics
   1030..1134    -  promoter       AmpR promoter: bla
   1161..1589    +  rep_origin     f1 ori (sequence partly withheld): f1 bacteriophage origin of replication; arrow indicates direction of (+) strand synthesis
   1621..1688    -  CDS            lacZα (fragment): LacZα fragment of β-galactosidase; lacZ fragment
   1747..1795    +  polyA_signal   poly(A) signal: synthetic polyadenylation signal
   1809..1900    +  misc_feature   pause site: RNA polymerase II transcriptional pause signal from the human α2 globin gene
   2000..2719    +  CDS            mCerulean: enhanced monomeric variant of CFP (Rizzo et al., 2004) mammalian codon-optimized
   2745..2866    -  polyA_signal   SV40 poly(A) signal: SV40 polyadenylation signal
   2889..2957    -  CDS            large T antigen (fragment): large T antigen from SV40 (simian virus 40)
   2979..3110    +  CDS            TcR (fragment): tetracycline efflux protein; tet; confers resistance to tetracycline
   3290..3878    -  rep_origin     ori: high-copy-number ColE1/pMB1/pBR322/pUC origin of replication
>Addgene plasmid #202048 | Px-mCerulean-pA | addgene full sequence | sequence record 401600 | Addgene NGS Result
AGATCCTTTGATCTTTTCTACGGGGTCTGACGCTCAGTGGAACGAAAACTCACGTTAAGGGATTTTGGTC
ATGAGATTATCAAAAAGGATCTTCACCTAGATCCTTTTAAATTAAAAATGAAGTTTTAAATCAATCTAAA
GTATATATGAGTAAACTTGGTCTGACAGTTACCAATGCTTAATCAGTGAGGCACCTATCTCAGCGATCTG
TCTATTTCGTTCATCCATAGTTGCCTGACTCCCCGTCGTGTAGATAACTACGATACGGGAGGGCTTACCA
TCTGGCCCCAGTGCTGCAATGATACCGCGAGACCCACGCTCACCGGCTCCAGATTTATCAGCAATAAACC
AGCCAGCCGGAAGGGCCGAGCGCAGAAGTGGTCCTGCAACTTTATCCGCCTCCATCCAGTCTATTAATTG
TTGCCGGGAAGCTAGAGTAAGTAGTTCGCCAGTTAATAGTTTGCGCAACGTTGTTGCCATTGCTACAGGC
ATCGTGGTGTCACGCTCGTCGTTTGGTATGGCTTCATTCAGCTCCGGTTCCCAACGATCAAGGCGAGTTA
CATGATCCCCCATGTTGTGCAAAAAAGCGGTTAGCTCCTTCGGTCCTCCGATCGTTGTCAGAAGTAAGTT
GGCCGCAGTGTTATCACTCATGGTTATGGCAGCACTGCATAATTCTCTTACTGTCATGCCATCCGTAAGA
TGCTTTTCTGTGACTGGTGAGTACTCAACCAAGTCATTCTGAGAATAGTGTATGCGGCGACCGAGTTGCT
CTTGCCCGGCGTCAATACGGGATAATACCGCGCCACATAGCAGAACTTTAAAAGTGCTCATCATTGGAAA
ACGTTCTTCGGGGCGAAAACTCTCAAGGATCTTACCGCTGTTGAGATCCAGTTCGATGTAACCCACTCGT
GCACCCAACTGATCTTCAGCATCTTTTACTTTCACCAGCGTTTCTGGGTGAGCAAAAACAGGAAGGCAAA
ATGCCGCAAAAAAGGGAATAAGGGCGACACGGAAATGTTGAATACTCATACTCTTCCTTTTTCAATATTA
TTGAAGCATTTATCAGGGTTATTGTCTCATGAGCGGATACATATTTGAATGTATTTAGAAAAATAAACAA
ATAGGGGTTCCGCGCACATTTCCCCGAAAAGTGCCACCTG
[124 nt withheld, positions 1161-1284]
C
[91 nt withheld, positions 1286-1376]
A
[49 nt withheld, positions 1378-1426]
CCTTTGACGTTGGAGTCCACGTTCTTT
[37 nt withheld, positions 1454-1490]
ACCCTATCTCGGTCTATTCTTTTGATTTATAAGGGATTTTGCCGATTTCGGCCTATTGGTTAAAAAATGA
GCTGATTTAACAAAAATTTAACGCGAATTTTAACAAAATATTAACGCTTACAATTTGCCATTCGCCATTC
AGGCTGCGCAACTGTTGGGAAGGGCGATCGGTGCGGGCCTCTTCGCTATTACGCCAGCCCAAGCTACCAT
GATAAGTAAGTAATATTAAGGTACGGGAGGTACTTGGAGCGGCCGCAATAAAATATCTTTATTTTCATTA
CATCTGTGTGTTGGTTTTTTGTGTGAATCGATAGTACTAACATACGCTCTCCATCAAAACAAAACGAAAC
AAAACAAACTAGCAAAATAGGCTGTCCCCAGTGCAAGTGCAGGTGCCAGAACATTTCTCTATCGATAGGA
TCCCAGGAAACAGCTATGACGAGCTCTCTAGCGGGGGGCTATAAAAGGGGGTGGGGGCGTTCGTCCTGCT
ATCTAGCGTCGCGTTGACCATGGTGAGCAAGGGCGAGGAGCTGTTCACCGGGGTGGTGCCCATCCTGGTC
GAGCTGGACGGCGACGTAAACGGCCACAAGTTCAGCGTGTCCGGCGAGGGCGAGGGCGATGCCACCTACG
GCAAGCTGACCCTGAAGTTCATCTGCACCACCGGCAAGCTGCCCGTGCCCTGGCCCACCCTCGTGACCAC
CCTGACCTGGGGCGTGCAGTGCTTCGCCCGCTACCCCGACCACATGAAGCAGCACGACTTCTTCAAGTCC
GCCATGCCCGAAGGCTACGTCCAGGAGCGCACCATCTTCTTCAAGGACGACGGCAACTACAAGACCCGCG
CCGAGGTGAAGTTCGAGGGCGACACCCTGGTGAACCGCATCGAGCTGAAGGGCATCGACTTCAAGGAGGA
CGGCAACATCCTGGGGCACAAGCTGGAGTACAACGCCATCAGCGACAACGTCTATATCACCGCCGACAAG
CAGAAGAACGGCATCAAGGCCAACTTCAAGATCCGCCACAACATCGAGGACGGCAGCGTGCAGCTCGCCG
ACCACTACCAGCAGAACACCCCCATCGGCGACGGCCCCGTGCTGCTGCCCGACAACCACTACCTGAGCAC
CCAGTCCAAGCTGAGCAAAGACCCCAACGAGAAGCGCGATCACATGGTCCTGCTGGAGTTCGTGACCGCC
GCCGGGATCACTCTCGGCATGGACGAGCTGTACAAGTAAGGCCGGCCGCTTCGAGCAGACATGATAAGAT
ACATTGATGAGTTTGGACAAACCACAACTAGAATGCAGTGAAAAAAATGCTTTATTTGTGAAATTTGTGA
TGCTATTGCTTTATTTGTAACCATTATAAGCTGCAATAAACAAGTTAACAACAACAATTGCATTCATTTT
ATGTTTCAGGTTCAGGGGGAGGTGTGGGAGGTTTTTTAAAGCAAGTAAAACCTCTACAAATGTGGTAAAA
TCGATAAGGATCGAGTATGTCGACCGATGCCCTTGAGAGCCTTCAACCCAGTCAGCTCCTTCCGGTGGGC
GCGGGGCATGACTATCGTCGCCGCACTTATGACTGTCTTCTTTATCATGCAACTCGTAGGACAGGTGCCG
GCAGCGCTCTTCCGCTTCCTCGCTCACTGACTCGCTGCGCTCGGTCGTTCGGCTGCGGCGAGCGGTATCA
GCTCACTCAAAGGCGGTAATACGGTTATCCACAGAATCAGGGGATAACGCAGGAAAGAACATGTGAGCAA
AAGGCCAGCAAAAGGCCAGGAACCGTAAAAAGGCCGCGTTGCTGGCGTTTTTCCATAGGCTCCGCCCCCC
TGACGAGCATCACAAAAATCGACGCTCAAGTCAGAGGTGGCGAAACCCGACAGGACTATAAAGATACCAG
GCGTTTCCCCCTGGAAGCTCCCTCGTGCGCTCTCCTGTTCCGACCCTGCCGCTTACCGGATACCTGTCCG
CCTTTCTCCCTTCGGGAAGCGTGGCGCTTTCTCATAGCTCACGCTGTAGGTATCTCAGTTCGGTGTAGGT
CGTTCGCTCCAAGCTGGGCTGTGTGCACGAACCCCCCGTTCAGCCCGACCGCTGCGCCTTATCCGGTAAC
TATCGTCTTGAGTCCAACCCGGTAAGACACGACTTATCGCCACTGGCAGCAGCCACTGGTAACAGGATTA
GCAGAGCGAGGTATGTAGGCGGTGCTACAGAGTTCTTGAAGTGGTGGCCTAACTACGGCTACACTAGAAG
AACAGTATTTGGTATCTGCGCTCTGCTGAAGCCAGTTACCTTCGGAAAAAGAGTTGGTAGCTCTTGATCC
GGCAAACAAACCACCGCTGGTAGCGGTGGTTTTTTTGTTTGCAAGCAGCAGATTACGCGCAGAAAAAAAG
GATCTCAAGA
